>Addgene plasmid #196089 | CAGGS-SAFB-NLS-3XFLAG-V5 | addgene full sequence | sequence record 384677 | Addgene NGS Result
ACTCTTCCTTTTTCAATATTATTGAAGCATTTATCAGGGTTATTGTCTCATGAGCGGATACATATTTGAA
TGTATTTAGAAAAATAAACAAATAGGGGTTCCGCGCACATTTCCCCGAAAAGTGCCACCTAAATTGTAAG
CGTTAATATTTTGTTAAAATTCGCGTTAAATTTTTGTTAAATCAGCTCATTTTTTAACCAATAGGCCGAA
ATCGGCAAAATCCCTTATAAATCAAAAGAATAGACCGAGATAGGGT
[37 nt withheld, positions 257-293]
AAAGAACGTGGACTCCAACGTCAAAGG
[49 nt withheld, positions 321-369]
T
[91 nt withheld, positions 371-461]
G
[124 nt withheld, positions 463-586]
CCCATTCGCCATTCAGGCTGCGCAACTGTTGGGAAGGGCGATCGGTGCGGGCCTCTTCGCTATTACGCCA
GCTGGCGAAAGGGGGATGTGCTGCAAGGCGATTAAGTTGGGTAACGCCAGGGTTTTCCCAGTCACGACGT
TGTAAAACGACGGCCAGTGAGCGCGCCTCGTTCATTCACGTTTTTGAACCCGTGGAGGACGGGCAGACTC
GCGGTGCAAATGTGTTTTACAGCGTGATGGAGCAGATGAAGATGCTCGACACGCTGCAGAACACGCAGCT
AGATTAACCCTAGAAAGATAATCATATTGTGACGTACGTTAAAGATAATCATGTGTAAAATTGACGCATG
TGTTTTATCGGTCTGTATATCGAGGTTTATTTATTAATTTGAATAGATATTAAGTTTTATTATATTTACA
CTTACATACTAATAATAAATTCAACAAACAATTTATTTATGTTTATTTATTTATTAAAAAAAACAAAAAC
TCAAAATTTCTTCTATAAAGTAACAAAACTTTTATGAGGGACAGCCCCCCCCCAAAGCCCCCAGGGATGT
AATTACGTCCCTCCCCCGCTAGGGGGCAGCAGCGAGCCGCCCGGGGCTCCGCTCCGGTCCGGCGCTCCCC
CCGCATCCCCGAGCCGGCAGCGTGCGGGGACAGCCCGGGCACGGGGAAGGTGGCACGGGATCGCTTTCCT
CTGAACGCTTCTCGCTGCTCTTTGAGCCTGCAGACACCTGGGGGGATACGGGGAAAAGGCCTCCACGGCC
AGACTAGTGGATCCATTGATTATTGACTAGTTATTAATAGTAATCAATTACGGGGTCATTAGTTCATAGC
CCATATATGGAGTTCCGCGTTACATAACTTACGGTAAATGGCCCGCCTGGCTGACCGCCCAACGACCCCC
GCCCATTGACGTCAATAATGACGTATGTTCCCATAGTAACGCCAATAGGGACTTTCCATTGACGTCAATG
GGTGGAGTATTTACGGTAAACTGCCCACTTGGCAGTACATCAAGTGTATCATATGCCAAGTACGCCCCCT
ATTGACGTCAATGACGGTAAATGGCCCGCCTGGCATTATGCCCAGTACATGACCTTATGGGACTTTCCTA
CTTGGCAGTACATCTACGTATTAGTCATCGCTATTACCATGGTCGAGGTGAGCCCCACGTTCTGCTTCAC
TCTCCCCATCTCCCCCCCCTCCCCACCCCCAATTTTGTATTTATTTATTTTTTAATTATTTTGTGCAGCG
ATGGGGGCGGGGGGGGGGGGGGGGCGCGCGCCRGGSGGGGSGGGGSGGGGSGRGGGGSGGGGSGGGGCGA
GGCGGRGAGGKGCGGCGGCAGCCAATCAGAGCGGCGCGCTCCGAAAGTTTCCTTTTATGGCGAGGCGGCG
GCGGCGGCGGCCCTATAAAAAGCGAAGCGCGCGGCGGGCGGGAGTCGCTGCGCGCTGCCTTCGCCCCGTG
CCCCGCTCCGCCGCCGCCTCGCGCCGCCCGCCCCGGCTCTGACTGACCGCGTTACTCCCACAGGTGAGCG
GGCGGGACGGCCCTTCTCCTCCGGGCTGTAATTAGCGCTTGGTTTAATGACGGCTTGTTTCTTTTCTGTG
GCTGCGTGAAAGCCTTGAGGGGCTCCGGGAGGGCCCTTTGTGCGGGGGGAGCGGCTCGGGGGGTGCGTGC
GTGTGTGTGTGCGTGGGGAGCGCCGCGTGCGGCTCCGCGCTGCCCGGCGGCTGTGAGCGCTGCGGGCGCG
GCGCGGGGCTTTGTGCGCTCCGCAGTGTGCGCGAGGGGAGCGCGGCCGGGGGCGGTGCCCCGCGGTGCGG
GGGGGGCTGCGAGGGGAACAAAGGCTGCGTGCGGGGTGTGTGCGTGGGGGGGTGAGCAGGGGGTGTGGGC
GCGTCGGTCGGGCTGCAACCCCCCCTGCACCCCCCTCCCCGAGTTGCTGAGCACGGCCCGGCTTCGGGTG
CGGGGCTCCGTACGGGGCGTGGCGCGGGGCTCGCCGTGCCGGGCGGGGGGTGGCGGCAGGTGGGGGTGCC
GGGCGGGGCGGGGCCGCCTCGGGCCGGGGRGGGCTCGGGGGRGGGGCGCGGCGGCCCCCGGAGCGCCGGC
GGCTGTCGAGGCGCGGCGAGCCGCAGCCATTGCCTTTTATGGTAATCGTGCGAGAGGGCGCAGGGACTTC
CTTTGTCCCAAATCTGTGCGGAGCCGAAATCTGGGAGGCGCCGCCGCACCCCCTCTAGCGGGCGCGGGGC
GAAGCGGTGCGGCGCCGGCAGGAAGGAAATGGGCGGGGAGGGCCTTCGTGCGTCGCCGCGCCGCCGTCCC
CTTCTCCCTCTCCAGCCTCGGGGCTGTCCGCGGGGGGACGGCTGCCTTCGGGGGGGACGGGGCAGGGCGG
GGTTCGGCTTCTGGCGTGTGACCGGCGGCTCTAGAGCCTCTGCTAACCATGTTCATGCCTTCTTCTTTTT
CCTACAGCTCCTGGGCAACGTGCTGGTTATTGTGCTGTCTCATCATTTTGGCAAACCTAGGATCGGTACT
GTTGGTAAAGCCACCATGGCGGAGACTCTGTCGGGTTTAGGAGACGCGAGTGCGGCGGGCGCGGCGGCCG
TGAGCTCCGCGGCGTCAGAGACCGGGACGCGGCGGCTCAGCGACCTGCGGGTGATCGACCTGCGGGCGGA
GCTGAAGAAGCGGAACCTCGACTCGAGCGGCAACAAGAGCGTGCTGATGGAGCGGCTGAAGAAGGCCATT
GAAGATGAAGGTGGGAATCCTGATGAAATTGAAGTCACCTCAGAATGCAACAAGAAGATGCCTAAGAGGC
CCAGCAAAGGGAGGAAACCAGAAGACGAGGGTGTGGAGGACAACGGGCTCGAGGAGAATTCTGGGGATGG
GCAGGAGGATGTGGAGACCAGCCTGGAGAACCTGCAAGACATGGATATGATGGACATCAGTGTGCTGGAT
GAGGCTGACATTGACAATGGCAGCGTGGCAGACTGTGTGGAGGAAGAGGAGGAGGCCACACTCCCTGAGG
GCCTAGCAGACAGCACTGAACTGGTAGAAGGAGATTTGAAAGGGCTCCCAGAACAGCTGCAGGAGCATGC
TATAGATGACAAGGACACCGTTAACAATGTAGATACGTCATCATCTGACTTCACCATGCTGCAGGAGATG
GAAGAGGCATCTTTGGAGCCAGAAAATGAGAAAATACTCGACATTTTGGGGGAAACTTGTAAATCTGAGC
CAGTAAAAGAAGAAGGTTCGGAGCTGGAGCAGCCCTTTGCCCAGGCCACGAGTAGCGTGGGGCCAGACAG
GAAGCTGGCGGAGGAAGAGGACCTATTTGAGAGCTGCGGCCACCCGGAAGAGGAAGAGGAAGAGGAGGAA
GAAGATCAGGAAGAGGAGCAGGAGGAGGAGGGAGATTTAGCTTTGGCCAGCAGCAGCAAGTCTGAGTCTC
CAAGCACTCGGTGTCAGTGGAGCGAGGCAGATGCCCCGTTAGCAGTAGTGAAAAGGGAGCCGGCAGATGC
GCCTGGCGGAGGCACTGGGATGGACCGCGAGCCTGTAGGGCTAGAGGAGCCAGTTGAACAGAGTAGCACG
GCTGCCCAGCTCCCGGAGGCCACCAGCCAGGAGCTGGTGCGAGCGCCCACGGCAGCCCTGAGCCCTGAGC
CCCAAGATAGCAAAGAAGACGTGAAGAAGTTTGCTTTTGACGCTTGTAATGACGTCCCTGCGCCTCCTAA
AGAGTCCTCAGCCAGTGAGGGCGCTGATCAGAAAATGAGTTCTGTGGAGGAGGACTCGGATACAAAAAGG
CTTTCCCGAGAAGAGAAGGGTCGCAGCAGCTGTGGTAGGAATTTCTGGGTTAGTGGCCTTTCGTCTACAA
CCAGAGCCACGGATCTGAAGAACCTGTTTAGCAGATATGGGAAGGTGGTGGGTGCTAAGGTTGTGACGAA
CGCCCGGAGTCCTGGAGCTCGCTGTTATGGCTTTGTCACTATGTCCACAGCTGAAGAGGCAACAAAATGC
ATTAGCCATTTGCACAAGACTGAGCTGCATGGCAAGATGATCTCAGTGGAAAAGGCCAAAAGTGAGCCCA
CTGGCAAAAGAGTGCCTGACAGGCGAGATGGGGACAGCAAGAAGGAGAAGGCCAGCACCAGTGACAGATC
TGCAAACCTTAAGAGGGAGGAGAAAGGTGAGAGAAAAGACGATGCCAAGAAGACAGATGATGGGAGCACA
GAGAAGAGCAAAGACGCAGATGACCAGAAACCTGGGCCTTCAGAGCGCTCGCGAACGACCAAGTCAGGAA
GCCGTGGCACTGAGCGCACTGTGGTGATGGACAAGTCCAAAGGTGTGCCTGTCATCAGTGTGAAAACATC
TGGGTCTAAAGAGAGAGCCTCCAAAAGTCAGGACCGGAAGTCAGCCAGCCGGGAGAAGCGGTCTGTTGTG
TCCTTTGACAAAGTTAAAGAGTCTCGAAAGTCCAGAGACTCAGAGTCTCGGAGGGAACGGGAGCGCAGTG
AGCGGGAGCAGAGGCTGCAGGCCCAGTGGGAGCGGGAGGAGCGAGAGCGGCTGGAGATTGCTCGTGAGCG
CTTGGCATTCCACCGCCATCGGCTAGAGCGTGAACGCATGGAGCGGGAGCGGCTGGAGCGGGAGCGGATG
CATGTAGAACAGGAGCGGAGGCGTGAGCAAGAGCGCATTCACCGAGAGCGAGAGGAGCTTCGGCGTCAGC
AGGAGCTGCGCTATGAACAGGAGCGCCGGCCTGCTGTGCGCAGGCCCTATGAAGTGGATGGCCGGCGAGA
TGATGCCTATTGGCCAGAAGCTAAACGGGCTGCTCTGGATGACCGTTACCACTCAGACTTCAGCCGCCAG
GACCGCTTTCACGACTTCGACCACAGAGACAGAGGCCGTTATCCCAACCATTCTGTGGATAGGAGAGAAG
GTTCACGGTCGATGATGGGAGACAGAGAAGGACAGCATTACCCTGAACGCCATGGAGGACCTGAACGCCA
TGGCCGGGACTCTCGAGATGGCTGGGGCTATGGTTCGAACAAGAGATTGAGTGAAGGCCGGGGGCTGCCC
CCTCCTCCCAGGCGTGACTGGGGGGAGCATGGCCGGCGACTTGAAGATGACCGGGCATGGCAGGGCACGG
CTGATGGAGGCATGATGGAGCGTGATCATAAGAGGTGGCAAGGTGGTGAGAGGAGCATGTCTGGCCACTC
GGGGCCTGGTCACATGATGAACCGTGGTGGCATGTCAGGGCGAGGCAGTTTTGCCCCAGGAGGAGCTTCT
CGTGGCCATGTGATCCCACGTGGAGGGATGCAGGCAGGCTTTGGAGGACAGAGCCGGGGAAGCAGACCCA
GTGATGCCCGCTTCACCCGCCGCTATGGCCCTGGTACCGCGGCCGCTCCCAAGAAGAAGAGGAAAGTCTC
GAGCGATTACAAAGACCATGACGGTGATTATAAAGATCATGACATCGACTACAAGGATGACGATGACAAG
GGCTCGGGCTCGACCTCGGGTAAGCCTATCCCTAACCCTCTCCTCGGTCTCGATTCTACATGAAATCTAG
AGTCGACAATGCGTTTCGACTGTGCCTTCTAGTTGCCAGCCATCTGTTGTTTGCCCCTCCCCCGTGCCTT
CCTTGACCCTGGAAGGTGCCACTCCCACTGTCCTTTCCTAATAAAATGAGGAAATTGCATCGCATTGTCT
GAGTAGGTGTCATTCTATTCTGGGGGGTGGGGTGGGGCAGGACAGCAAGGGGGAGGATTGGGAAGACAAT
AGCAGGCATGCTGGGGATGCGGTGGGCTCTATGGAAACACGCGGCGACGCGTTCGACCGAATAAAACCTG
TGACGGAAGATCACTTCGCAGAATAAATAAATCCTGGTGTCCCTGTTGATACCGGGAAGCCCTGGGCCAA
CTTTTGGCGAAAATGAGACGTTGATCGGCACGTAAGAGGTTCCAACTTTCACCATAATGAAATAAGATCA
CTACCGGGCGTATTTTTTGAGTTGTCGAGATTTTCAGGAGCTAAAGATCTGGAAGCTAAGGATCTGCGAT
CGCTCCGGTGCCCGTCAGTGGGCAGAGCGCACATCGCCCACAGTCCCCGAGAAGTTGGGGGGAGGGGTCG
GCAATTGAACGGGTGCCTAGAGAAGGTGGCGCGGGGTAAACTGGGAAAGTGATGTCGTGTACTGGCTCCG
CCTTTTTCCCGAGGGTGGGGGAGAACCGTATATAAGTGCAGTAGTCGCCGTGAACGTTCTTTTTCGCAAC
GGGTTTGCCGCCAGAACACAGCTGAAGCTTCGAGGGGCTCGCATCTCTCCTTCACGCGCCCGCCGCCCTA
CCTGAGGCCGCCATCCACGCCGGTTGAGTCGCGTTCTGCCGCCTCCCGCCTGTGGTGCCTCCTGAACTGC
GTCCGCCGTCTAGGTAAGTTTAAAGCTCAGGTCGAGACCGGGCCTTTGTCCGGCGCTCCCTTGGAGCCTA
CCTAGACTCAGCCGGCTCTCCACGCTTTGCCTGACCCTGCTTGCTCAACTCTACGTCTTTGTTTCGTTTT
CTGTTCTGCGCCGTTACAGATCCAAGCTGTGACCGGCGCCTACAAGCTGCTAGCCACCATGAAAAAGCCT
GAACTCACCGCGACGTCTGTCGAGAAGTTTCTGATCGAAAAGTTCGACAGCGTCTCCGACCTGATGCAGC
TCTCGGAGGGCGAAGAATCTCGTGCTTTCAGCTTCGATGTAGGAGGGCGTGGATATGTCCTGCGGGTAAA
TAGCTGCGCCGATGGTTTCTACAAAGATCGTTATGTTTATCGGCACTTTGCATCGGCCGCGCTCCCGATT
CCGGAAGTGCTTGACATTGGGGAGTTCAGCGAGAGCCTGACCTATTGCATCTCCCGCCGTGCACAGGGTG
TCACGTTGCAAGACCTGCCTGAAACCGAACTGCCCGCTGTTCTGCAGCCGGTCGCGGAGGCCATGGATGC
GATCGCTGCGGCCGATCTTAGCCAGACGAGCGGGTTCGGCCCATTCGGACCGCAAGGAATCGGTCAATAC
ACTACATGGCGTGATTTCATATGCGCGATTGCTGATCCCCATGTGTATCACTGGCAAACTGTGATGGACG
ACACCGTCAGTGCGTCCGTCGCGCAGGCTCTCGATGAGCTGATGCTTTGGGCCGAGGACTGCCCCGAAGT
CCGGCACCTCGTGCACGCGGATTTCGGCTCCAACAATGTCCTGACGGACAATGGCCGCATAACAGCGGTC
ATTGACTGGAGCGAGGCGATGTTCGGGGATTCCCAATACGAGGTCGCCAACATCTTCTTCTGGAGGCCGT
GGTTGGCTTGTATGGAGCAGCAGACGCGCTACTTCGAGCGGAGGCATCCGGAGCTTGCAGGATCGCCGCG
GCTCCGGGCGTATATGCTCCGCATTGGTCTTGACCAACTCTATCAGAGCTTGGTTGACGGCAATTTCGAT
GATGCAGCTTGGGCGCAGGGTCGATGCGACGCAATCGTCCGATCCGGAGCCGGGACTGTCGGGCGTACAC
AAATCGCCCGCAGAAGCGCGGCCGTCTGGACCGATGGCTGTGTAGAAGTACTCGCCGATAGTGGAAACCG
ACGCCCCAGCACTCGTCCGAGGGCAAAGGAATAGTTTTACGTATTGAGTATTTAACTAACTAAACTTGTT
TATTGCAGCTTATAATGGTTACAAATAAAGCAATAGCATCACAAATTTCACAAATAAAGCATTTTTTTCA
CTGCATTCTAGTTGTGGTTTGTCCAAACTCATCAATGTATCTTATCATGTCTGGAATTGACTCAAATGAT
GTCAATTAGTCTATCAGAAGCTCATCTGGTCTCCCTTCCGGGGGACAAGACATCCCTGTTTAATATTTAA
ACAGCAGTGTTCCCAAACTGGGTTCTTATATCCCTTGCTCTGGTCAACCAGGTTGCAGGGTTTCCTGTCC
TCACAGGAACGAAGTCCCTAAAGAAACAGTGGCAGCCAGGTTTAGCCCCGGAATTGACTGGATTCCTTTT
TTAGGGCCCATTGGTATGGCTTTTTCCCCGTATCCCCCCAGGTGTCTGCAGGCTCAAAGAGCAGCGAGAA
GCGTTCAGAGGAAAGCGATCCCGTGCCACCTTCCCCGTGCCCGGGCTGTCCCCGCACGCTGCCGGCTCGG
GGATGCGGGGGGAGCGCCGGACCGGAGCGGAGCCCCGGGCGGCTCGCTGCTGCCCCCTAGCGGGGGAGGG
ACGTAATTACATCCCTGGGGGCTTTGGGGGGGGGCTGTCCCTGATATCTATAACAAGAAAATATATATAT
AATAAGTTATCACGTAAGTAGAACATGAAATAACAATATAATTATCGTATGAGTTAAATCTTAAAAGTCA
CGTAAAAGATAATCATGCGTCATTTTGACTCACGCGGTCGTTATAGTTCAAAATCAGTGACACTTACCGC
ATTGACAAGCACGCCTCACGGGAGCTCCAAGCGGCGACTGAGATGTCCTAAATGCACAGCGACGGATTCG
CGCTATTTAGAAAGAGAGAGCAATATTTCAAGAATGCATGCGTCAATTTTACGCAGACTATCTTTCTAGG
GTTAATCTAGCTGCATCAGGATCATATCGTCGGGTCTTTTTTCCGGCTCAGTCATCGCCCAAGCTGGCGC
TATCTGGGCATCGGGGAGGAAGAAGCCCGTGCCTTTTCCCGCGAGGTTGAAGCGGCATGGAAAGAGTTTG
CCGAGGATGACTGCTGCTGCATTGACGTTGAGCGAAAACGCACGTTTACCATGATGATTCGGGAAGGTGT
GGCCATGCACGCCTTTAACGGTGAACTGTTCGTTCAGGCCACCTGGGATACCAGTTCGTCGCGGCTTTTC
CGGACACAGTTCCGGATGGTCAGCCCGAAGCGCATCAGCAACCCGAACAATACCGGCGACAGCCGGAACT
GCCGTGCCGGTGTGCAGATTAATGACAGCGGTGCGGCGCTGGGATATTACGTCAGCGAGGACGGGTATCC
TGGCTGGATGCCGCAGAAATGGACATGGATACCCCGTGAGTTACCCGGCGGGCGCGCTTGGCGTAATCAT
GGTCATAGCTGTTTCCTGTGTGAAATTGTTATCCGCTCACAATTCCACACAACATACGAGCCGGAAGCAT
AAAGTGTAAAGCCTGGGGTGCCTAATGAGTGAGCTAACTCACATTAATTGCGTTGCGCTCACTGCCCGCT
TTCCAGTCGGGAAACCTGTCGTGCCAGCTGCATTAATGAATCGGCCAACGCGCGGGGAGAGGCGGTTTGC
GTATTGGGCGCTCTTCCGCTTCCTCGCTCACTGACTCGCTGCGCTCGGTCGTTCGGCTGCGGCGAGCGGT
ATCAGCTCACTCAAAGGCGGTAATACGGTTATCCACAGAATCAGGGGATAACGCAGGAAAGAACATGTGA
GCAAAAGGCCAGCAAAAGGCCAGGAACCGTAAAAAGGCCGCGTTGCTGGCGTTTTTCCATAGGCTCCGCC
CCCCTGACGAGCATCACAAAAATCGACGCTCAAGTCAGAGGTGGCGAAACCCGACAGGACTATAAAGATA
CCAGGCGTTTCCCCCTGGAAGCTCCCTCGTGCGCTCTCCTGTTCCGACCCTGCCGCTTACCGGATACCTG
TCCGCCTTTCTCCCTTCGGGAAGCGTGGCGCTTTCTCATAGCTCACGCTGTAGGTATCTCAGTTCGGTGT
AGGTCGTTCGCTCCAAGCTGGGCTGTGTGCACGAACCCCCCGTTCAGCCCGACCGCTGCGCCTTATCCGG
TAACTATCGTCTTGAGTCCAACCCGGTAAGACACGACTTATCGCCACTGGCAGCAGCCACTGGTAACAGG
ATTAGCAGAGCGAGGTATGTAGGCGGTGCTACAGAGTTCTTGAAGTGGTGGCCTAACTACGGCTACACTA
GAAGAACAGTATTTGGTATCTGCGCTCTGCTGAAGCCAGTTACCTTCGGAAAAAGAGTTGGTAGCTCTTG
ATCCGGCAAACAAACCACCGCTGGTAGCGGTGGTTTTTTTGTTTGCAAGCAGCAGATTACGCGCAGAAAA
AAAGGATCTCAAGAAGATCCTTTGATCTTTTCTACGGGGTCTGACGCTCAGTGGAACGAAAACTCACGTT
AAGGGATTTTGGTCATGAGATTATCAAAAAGGATCTTCACCTAGATCCTTTTAAATTAAAAATGAAGTTT
TAAATCAATCTAAAGTATATATGAGTAAACTTGGTCTGACAGTTACCAATGCTTAATCAGTGAGGCACCT
ATCTCAGCGATCTGTCTATTTCGTTCATCCATAGTTGCCTGACTCCCCGTCGTGTAGATAACTACGATAC
GGGAGGGCTTACCATCTGGCCCCAGTGCTGCAATGATACCGCGAGACCCACGCTCACCGGCTCCAGATTT
ATCAGCAATAAACCAGCCAGCCGGAAGGGCCGAGCGCAGAAGTGGTCCTGCAACTTTATCCGCCTCCATC
CAGTCTATTAATTGTTGCCGGGAAGCTAGAGTAAGTAGTTCGCCAGTTAATAGTTTGCGCAACGTTGTTG
CCATTGCTACAGGCATCGTGGTGTCACGCTCGTCGTTTGGTATGGCTTCATTCAGCTCCGGTTCCCAACG
ATCAAGGCGAGTTACATGATCCCCCATGTTGTGCAAAAAAGCGGTTAGCTCCTTCGGTCCTCCGATCGTT
GTCAGAAGTAAGTTGGCCGCAGTGTTATCACTCATGGTTATGGCAGCACTGCATAATTCTCTTACTGTCA
TGCCATCCGTAAGATGCTTTTCTGTGACTGGTGAGTACTCAACCAAGTCATTCTGAGAATAGTGTATGCG
GCGACCGAGTTGCTCTTGCCCGGCGTCAATACGGGATAATACCGCGCCACATAGCAGAACTTTAAAAGTG
CTCATCATTGGAAAACGTTCTTCGGGGCGAAAACTCTCAAGGATCTTACCGCTGTTGAGATCCAGTTCGA
TGTAACCCACTCGTGCACCCAACTGATCTTCAGCATCTTTTACTTTCACCAGCGTTTCTGGGTGAGCAAA
AACAGGAAGGCAAAATGCCGCAAAAAAGGGAATAAGGGCGACACGGAAATGTTGAATACTCAT
Features (pLannotate 1.2.2; 24 found; start..end, strand, type, name):
      1..105     -  promoter       AmpR promoter: bla
    158..586     -  rep_origin     f1 ori (sequence partly withheld): f1 bacteriophage origin of replication; arrow indicates direction of (+) strand synthesis
    591..746     -  CDS            lacZα (fragment): LacZα fragment of β-galactosidase; lacZ fragment
    748..867     +  CDS            B (fragment): PORTL_LAMBD - Experimental evidence at protein level: Swiss-Prot protein existence level 1. Forms the portal vertex of the capsid (PubMed:6228056, PubMed:6232391). This portal plays critical roles in head assembly, genome packaging, neck/tail attachment, and genome ejection (Probable). The portal protein multimerizes as a single ring-shaped homododecamer arranged around a central channel (PubMed:6232391). Binds to the terminase subunits to form the packaging machine (PubMed:7799432). From Escherichia phage lambda (Bacteriophage lambda).
   1444..1747    +  enhancer       CMV enhancer: human cytomegalovirus immediate early enhancer
   1749..2026    +  promoter       chicken β-actin promoter: No description available
   2027..3043    +  intron         chimeric intron: chimera between introns from chicken β-actin and rabbit β-globin
   3122..5932    +  CDS            Safb: SAFB1_MOUSE - Also known as Safb1. Experimental evidence at protein level: Swiss-Prot protein existence level 1. Binds to scaffold/matrix attachment region (S/MAR) DNA and forms a molecular assembly point to allow the formation of a 'transcriptosomal' complex (consisting of SR proteins and RNA polymerase II) coupling transcription and RNA processing (By similarity). Functions as an estrogen receptor corepressor and can also bind to the HSP27 promoter and decrease its transcription (By similarity). Thereby acts as a negative regulator of cell proliferation (By similarity). When associated with
   5984..6046    +  CDS            3xFLAG: three tandem FLAG® epitope tags, followed by an enterokinase cleavage site
   6065..6105    +  CDS            V5 tag (fragment): epitope tag from simian virus 5
   6136..6360    +  polyA_signal   bGH poly(A) signal: bovine growth hormone polyadenylation signal
   6488..6578    +  promoter       cat promoter: promoter of the E. coli cat gene encoding chloramphenicol acetyltransferase
   6626..6837    +  promoter       EF-1α core promoter: core promoter for human elongation factor EF-1α
   6850..7118    +  LTR            5' LTR (truncated): truncated 5' long terminal repeat (LTR) from human T-cell leukemia virus (HTLV) type 1
   7155..8180    +  CDS            HygR: hygromycin B phosphotransferase confers resistance to hygromycin
   8209..8330    +  polyA_signal   SV40 poly(A) signal: SV40 polyadenylation signal
   8348..8440    +  ncRNA          G-CSF SLDE: Accession: RF00183 - G-CSF factor stem-loop destabilising element (SLDE)
   9137..9604    +  CDS            B (fragment): PORTL_LAMBD - Experimental evidence at protein level: Swiss-Prot protein existence level 1. Forms the portal vertex of the capsid (PubMed:6228056, PubMed:6232391). This portal plays critical roles in head assembly, genome packaging, neck/tail attachment, and genome ejection (Probable). The portal protein multimerizes as a single ring-shaped homododecamer arranged around a central channel (PubMed:6232391). Binds to the terminase subunits to form the packaging machine (PubMed:7799432). From Escherichia phage lambda (Bacteriophage lambda).
   9640..9662    -  protein_bind   lac operator (fragment): The lac repressor binds to the lac operator to inhibit transcription in E. coli. This inhibition can be relieved by adding lactose or isopropyl-β-D-thiogalactopyranoside (IPTG). lac repressor encoded by lacI
   9666..9696    -  promoter       lac promoter: promoter for the E. coli lac operon
   9711..9732    -  protein_bind   CAP binding site: CAP binding activates transcription in the presence of cAMP. E. coli catabolite activator protein
   9745..9837    -  CDS            lacI (fragment): lac repressor; lacI; The lac repressor binds to the lac operator to inhibit transcription in E. coli. This inhibition can be relieved by adding lactose or isopropyl-β-D-thiogalactopyranoside (IPTG).
  10020..10608   -  rep_origin     ori: high-copy-number ColE1/pMB1/pBR322/pUC origin of replication
  10779..11639   -  CDS            AmpR: β-lactamase; bla; confers resistance to ampicillin, carbenicillin, and related antibiotics
