[The description below was written by a language model from this plasmid's Addgene catalogue record and pLannotate feature annotations shown in this document.]
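Description:
CAGGS-SAFB-NLS-3XFLAG-V5 is an 11.6 kb mammalian expression plasmid for producing epitope-tagged mouse SAFB (scaffold attachment factor B, Safb). It is propagated in E. coli through a high-copy ColE1/pUC-type origin with ampicillin selection (AmpR under its bla promoter). It also carries an f1 origin and remnants of a lacZα/lac promoter cloning region. The backbone is a synthesized vector of about 8.9 kb. The annotation picks up two short fragments matching the bacteriophage lambda portal gene on either side of the mammalian cassettes; the record does not explain what they are for.

The Safb coding sequence was cloned between AvrII and NotI sites, both retained. It is driven by the CAGGS promoter, a strong composite made of the CMV immediate-early enhancer, the chicken β-actin promoter and a chimeric β-actin/β-globin intron. The open reading frame continues into backbone-encoded C-terminal 3xFLAG and V5 tags, and the transcript ends at a bovine growth hormone polyadenylation signal. The name indicates a nuclear localization signal between SAFB and the tags, but this was not picked up as a separate feature. A second cassette allows selection of transfected mammalian cells: an EF-1α core promoter combined with an HTLV-1 LTR segment drives the hygromycin phosphotransferase gene, followed by an SV40 poly(A) signal.

The backbone-modification field mentions an eGFP cDNA insertion, but the feature table contains no GFP, so this text probably carries over from a related construct. The plasmid suits constitutive SAFB expression with detection or immunoprecipitation through FLAG or V5. The associated publication studied SAFB binding to nascent RNAs and its effect on gene expression in mouse embryonic stem cells.
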