Addgene plasmid #196089: CAGGS-SAFB-NLS-3XFLAG-V5
Purpose: Expresses mouse SAFB in mammalian cells. Contains a c-terminal 3xFlag tag and a c-terminal V5 tag
Depositing lab: Mauro Calabrese. Depositing organization: University of North Carolina at Chapel Hill. Publication: SAFB associates with nascent RNAs and can promote gene expression in mouse embryonic stem cells. Cherney R, Eberhard Q, Giri G, Mills C, Porrello A, Zhang Z, White D, Trotman JB, Herring L, Dominguez D, Calabrese M. RNA. 2023 Jul 19:rna.079569.122. doi: 10.1261/rna.079569.122. PubMed 37468167.
Backbone
  Vector backbone: Addgene Plasmid #196383
  Backbone manufacturer: Genewiz
  Backbone size w/o insert (bp): 8890
  Total vector size (bp): 11639
  Modifications to backbone: Insertion of eGFP cDNA in AvrII and NotI sites.
  Vector type: Mammalian Expression, Bacterial Expression
  Selectable markers: Hygromycin
Growth in bacteria
  Bacterial resistance: Ampicillin, 100 μg/mL
  Growth temperature: 37°C
  Growth strain: DH5alpha
  Copy number: Unknown
Gene/Insert
  Gene/Insert name: SAFB
  Species: M. musculus (mouse)
  Insert size (bp): 2849
  Entrez Gene: Safb (a.k.a. 3110021E02Rik, 5330423C17Rik, E130307D12, HAP, HET, SAF-B1, SAFB1)
  Promoter: CAGGS
  Tag / fusion protein: C-terminal 3xFLAG (C terminal on backbone); C-terminal V5 (C terminal on backbone)
  Cloning method: Restriction Enzyme; 5′ cloning site AvrII (not destroyed); 3′ cloning site NotI (not destroyed)
  Sequencing primers: 5′ GGCTCTAGAGCCTCTGCTAAC
Resource information
  A portion of this plasmid was derived from a plasmid made by: Genewiz (Azenta)
Terms and licenses: Academic/Nonprofit Terms; Industry Terms: Not Available to Industry
How to cite: CAGGS-SAFB-NLS-3XFLAG-V5 was a gift from Mauro Calabrese (Addgene plasmid # 196089 ; http://n2t.net/addgene:196089 ; RRID:Addgene_196089)
